>Addgene plasmid #117513 | LBJJ491 | addgene full sequence | sequence record 226830 | Addgene NGS Result
GTGGCTCTTCAGTGGACGAAAGGGCCTCGTGATACGCCTATTTTTATAGGTTAATGTCATGATAATAATG
GTTTCTTAGACGTCAGGTGGCACTTTTCGGGGAAATGTGCGCGGAACCCCTATTTGTTTATTTTTCTAAA
TACATTCAAATATGTATCCGCTCATGAGACAATAACCCTGATAAATGCTTCAATAATATTGAAAAAGGAA
GAGTATGCGCTCACGCAACTGGTCCAGAACCTTGACCGAACGCAGCGGTGGTAACGGCGCAGTGGCGGTT
TTCATGGCTTGTTATGACTGTTTTTTTTTGGGGTACAGTCTATGCCTCGGGCATCCAAGCAGCAAGCGCG
TTACGCCGTGGGTCGATGTTTGATGTTATGGAGCAGCAACGATGTTACGCAGCAGGGCAGTCGCCCTAAA
ACAAAGTTAAACATCATGAGGGAAGCGGTGATCGCCGAAGTATCGACTCAACTATCAGAGGTAGTTGGCG
TCATCGAGCGCCATCTCGAACCGACGTTGCTGGCCGTACATTTGTACGGCTCCGCAGTGGATGGCGGCCT
GAAGCCACACAGCGATATTGATTTGCTGGTTACGGTGACCGTAAGGCTTGATGAAACAACGCGGCGAGCT
TTGATCAACGACCTTTTGGAAACTTCGGCTTCCCCTGGAGAGAGCGAGATTCTCCGCGCTGTAGAAGTCA
CCATTGTTGTGCACGACGACATCATTCCGTGGCGTTATCCAGCTAAGCGCGAACTGCAATTTGGAGAATG
GCAGCGCAATGACATTCTTGCAGGTATCTTCGAGCCAGCCACGATCGACATTGATCTGGCTATCTTGCTG
ACAAAAGCAAGAGAACATAGCGTTGCCTTGGTAGGTCCAGCGGCGGAGGAACTCTTTGATCCGGTTCCTG
AACAGGATCTATTTGAGGCGCTAAATGAAACCTTAACGCTATGGAACTCGCCGCCCGACTGGGCTGGCGA
TGAGCGAAATGTAGTGCTTACGTTGTCCCGCATTTGGTACAGCGCAGTAACCGGCAAAATCGCGCCGAAG
GATGTCGCTGCCGACTGGGCAATGGAGCGCCTGCCGGCCCAGTATCAGCCCGTCATACTTGAAGCTAGAC
AGGCTTATCTTGGACAAGAAGAAGATCGCTTGGCCTCGCGCGCAGATCAGTTGGAAGAATTTGTCCATTA
CGTAAAAGGCGAGATCACCAAGGTAGTCGGCAAATAACTGTCAGACCAAGTTTACTCATATATACTTTAG
ATTGATTTAAAACTTCATTTTTAATTTAAAAGGATCTAGGTGAAGATCCTTTTTGATAATCTCATGACCA
AAATCCCTTAACGTGAGTTTTCGTTCCACTGAGCGTCAGACCCCGTAGAAAAGATCAAAGGATCTTCTTG
AGATCCTTTTTTTCTGCGCGTAATCTGCTGCTTGCAAACAAAAAAACCACCGCTACCAGCGGTGGTTTGT
TTGCCGGATCAAGAGCTACCAACTCTTTTTCCGAAGGTAACTGGCTTCAGCAGAGCGCAGATACCAAATA
CTGTTCTTCTAGTGTAGCCGTAGTTAGGCCACCACTTCAAGAACTCTGTAGCACCGCCTACATACCTCGC
TCTGCTAATCCTGTTACCAGTGGCTGCTGCCAGTGGCGATAAGTCGTGTCTTACCGGGTTGGACTCAAGA
CGATAGTTACCGGATAAGGCGCAGCGGTCGGGCTGAACGGGGGGTTCGTGCACACAGCCCAGCTTGGAGC
GAACGACCTACACCGAACTGAGATACCTACAGCGTGAGCTATGAGAAAGCGCCACGCTTCCCGAAGGGAG
AAAGGCGGACAGGTATCCGGTAAGCGGCAGGGTCGGAACAGGAGAGCGCACGAGGGAGCTTCCAGGGGGA
AACGCCTGGTATCTTTATAGTCCTGTCGGGTTTCGCCACCTCTGACTTGAGCGTCGATTTTTGTGATGCT
CGTCAGGGGGGCGGAGCCTATGGAAAAACGCCAGCAACGCGGCCTTTTTACGGTTCCTGGCCTTTTGCTG
GCCTTTTGCTCACATGTTCTTTCCTGCGTTATCCCCTGATTCTGTGGATAACCGTATTACCGCCTTTGAG
TGAGCTGATACCGCTCGCCGCAGCCGAACGACCGAGCGCAGCGAGTCAGTGAGCGAGGAAGCGGAAGAGC
GCCCAATACGCAAACCGCCTCTCCCCGCGCGTTGGCCGATTCATTAATCACTCTGTGGTCTCAGGAGTCG
ACAAAGACTGGTCGGTCGGTTTTGGTAGACAATTGAAATTAGATGGATGGTCCGGTTCGGTATACTATAA
GATTAAAAACAGTTTTAAATTCAGCTAAACCGAACTCATTTGATTTTATTAAACCGGAATCATCCGATTC
GAGTTTGTAAAAAATACCGAAATTGAAAACACTAAACAAAAACTGTATTAAACTGTTACTGAAATAAGAG
AATCTCCCAATTCGGTTTACGTACTACTCTTCAGAAATCAGAACCAAAAATTCAGAAATCGGATTGAACC
AAACTTAAATTGACGGTCCGGTTAGTTTTCGGCTCTACAAATTAAAGGCCCAAGTTTCTGCTTTAAAAGA
ACGAAATAGTTAATGGGCTCAAACCATAGACCAGGTAAGTCATGGGCTTGGTTAGTCCGGGTCAACCCGG
TAGACCCGATTCCTGAAGAAAACCTAGTGGAAGGTTTAAAGTTGTAAACTTTCCGACCAAATAAACAAAA
TCGTTTTCCAGCTTCTTCCGTCGCCACTAAACCCTGAGGCTAAACCTAGACGAGTCAAAGTGTAAAATCG
TTAAACCCTAAGAGGGAGTGAGAGAGAGAAGAAATGTGAGACCACGAA
Features (pLannotate 1.2.2; 6 found; start..end, strand, type, name):
    110..214     +  promoter       AmpR promoter: bla
    205..285     -  CDS            int (fragment): INT2_ECOLX - Protein inferred from homology: Swiss-Prot protein existence level 3. Putative integrase believed to be involved in the insertion of antibiotic resistance genes into plasmids and transposons. From Escherichia coli.
    373..429     +  CDS            GmR (fragment): gentamycin acetyltransferase; aacC1; confers resistance to gentamycin
    436..1224    +  CDS            aadA: S3AD_ECOLX - Experimental evidence at protein level: Swiss-Prot protein existence level 1. Mediates bacterial resistance to the antibiotics streptomycin and spectinomycin. From Escherichia coli.
   1398..1986    +  rep_origin     ori: high-copy-number ColE1/pMB1/pBR322/pUC origin of replication
   2169..2218    +  CDS            lacI (fragment): lac repressor; lacI; The lac repressor binds to the lac operator to inhibit transcription in E. coli. This inhibition can be relieved by adding lactose or isopropyl-β-D-thiogalactopyranoside (IPTG).
