[The description below was written by a language model from this plasmid's Addgene catalogue record and pLannotate feature annotations shown in this document.]
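Description:
LBJJ491 is a Golden Gate (MoClo-style) Level 0 part plasmid that carries the promoter of the Arabidopsis thaliana YAO gene (locus AT4G05410) in the pICH41295 backbone. It is catalogued as a plant expression vector, but it is really a small bacterial storage plasmid of about 2.85 kb. It holds a standardised DNA part and is not itself a transformation-ready construct. The feature table shows a high-copy ColE1/pUC-type origin for propagation in E. coli. It also shows an aadA gene, downstream of a bla-type promoter, which confers the spectinomycin (and streptomycin) resistance used for selection. The short integrase, gentamicin acetyltransferase and lacI fragments that were annotated appear to be non-functional remnants of the backbone's construction.

The payload is a 599 bp AtYAO promoter fragment, which the automated annotation did not detect as a feature. It is flanked by BsaI sites that are retained in the plasmid. Because BsaI is a type IIS enzyme, digestion releases the promoter with defined four-base overhangs, GGAG at the 5′ end and AATG at the 3′ end. In the standard plant Golden Gate syntax these overhangs correspond to a promoter plus 5′ UTR module, with the 3′ overhang incorporating the start codon of the next part. The fragment can therefore be assembled in a one-pot, directional reaction with coding sequence and terminator modules to build a Level 1 transcription unit.

According to the associated work, the part was made for optimising T-DNA architecture for Cas9-mediated mutagenesis in Arabidopsis. This suggests it was intended as one of the candidate promoters for driving Cas9 expression, although the record does not describe the specific downstream assemblies.
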