Addgene plasmid #117513: LBJJ491
Purpose: AtYAO promoter Golden Gate Level 0
Depositing lab: Jonathan D Jones. Depositing organization: Sainsbury Laboratory, Norwich. Publication: Optimization of T-DNA architecture for Cas9-mediated mutagenesis in Arabidopsis. Castel B, Tomlinson L, Locci F, Yang Y, Jones JDG. PLoS One. 2019 Jan 9;14(1):e0204778. doi: 10.1371/journal.pone.0204778. eCollection 2019. PubMed 30625150.
Backbone
  Vector backbone: pICH41295
  Backbone size w/o insert (bp): 2247
  Total vector size (bp): 2846
  Vector type: Plant Expression
Growth in bacteria
  Bacterial resistance: Spectinomycin, 50 μg/mL
  Growth temperature: 37°C
  Growth strain: DH5alpha
  Copy number: Unknown
Gene/Insert
  Gene/Insert name: BsaI:GGAG:pYAO:AATG:BsaI
  Species: A. thaliana (mustard weed)
  Insert size (bp): 599
  GenBank ID: AT4G05410
  Promoter: AtYAO
  Cloning method: Restriction Enzyme; 5′ cloning site BsaI (not destroyed); 3′ cloning site BsaI (not destroyed)
  Sequencing primers: 5′ CGTTATCCCCTGATTCTGTGGATAAC; 3′ GTCTCATGAGCGGATACATATTTGAATG
Terms and licenses: Academic/Nonprofit Terms; Industry Terms: Not Available to Industry
Depositor comments: Cloned by Laurence Tomlinson . Please visit https://www.biorxiv.org/content/early/2018/09/17/419952 for bioRxiv preprint.
How to cite: LBJJ491 was a gift from Jonathan D Jones (Addgene plasmid # 117513 ; http://n2t.net/addgene:117513 ; RRID:Addgene_117513)
